>Addgene plasmid #146555 | pCIneo-V5-SBP-HsSmg6-del817-1238-siRNAres_I | depositor full sequence | sequence record 289001 | Full Sequence
TCAATATTGGCCATTAGCCATATTATTCATTGGTTATATAGCATAAATCAATATTGGCTATTGGCCATTG
CATACGTTGTATCTATATCATAATATGTACATTTATATTGGCTCATGTCCAATATGACCGCCATGTTGGC
ATTGATTATTGACTAGTTATTAATAGTAATCAATTACGGGGTCATTAGTTCATAGCCCATATATGGAGTT
CCGCGTTACATAACTTACGGTAAATGGCCCGCCTGGCTGACCGCCCAACGACCCCCGCCCATTGACGTCA
ATAATGACGTATGTTCCCATAGTAACGCCAATAGGGACTTTCCATTGACGTCAATGGGTGGAGTATTTAC
GGTAAACTGCCCACTTGGCAGTACATCAAGTGTATCATATGCCAAGTCCGCCCCCTATTGACGTCAATGA
CGGTAAATGGCCCGCCTGGCATTATGCCCAGTACATGACCTTACGGGACTTTCCTACTTGGCAGTACATC
TACGTATTAGTCATCGCTATTACCATGGTGATGCGGTTTTGGCAGTACACCAATGGGCGTGGATAGCGGT
TTGACTCACGGGGATTTCCAAGTCTCCACCCCATTGACGTCAATGGGAGTTTGTTTTGGCACCAAAATCA
ACGGGACTTTCCAAAATGTCGTAACAACTGCGATCGCCCGCCCCGTTGACGCAAATGGGCGGTAGGCGTG
TACGGTGGGAGGTCTATATAAGCAGAGCTCGTTTAGTGAACCGTCAGATCACTAGAAGCTTTATTGCGGT
AGTTTATCACAGTTAAATTGCTAACGCAGTCAGTGCTTCTGACACAACAGTCTCGAACTTAAGCTGCAGT
GACTCTCTTAAGGTAGCCTTGCAGAAGTTGGTCGTGAGGCACTGGGCAGGTAAGTATCAAGGTTACAAGA
CAGGTTTAAGGAGACCAATAGAAACTGGGCTTGTCGAGACAGAGAAGACTCTTGCGTTTCTGATAGGCAC
CTATTGGTCTTACTGACATCCACTTTGCCTTTCTCTCCACAGGTGTCCACTCCCAGTTCAATTACAGCTC
TTAAGGCTAGAGTACTTAATACGACTCACTATAGGCTAGCAATTGCGGCCACCATGGGTAAGCCTATCCC
TAACCCTCTCCTCGGTCTCGATTCTACGCCCGGAAGCGGTAGCGGTACCATGGACGAGAAGACCACCGGC
TGGGGGGGCGGCCACGTGGTGGAGGGCCTGGCCGGCGAGCTGGAGCAGCTGCGGGCCAGGCTGGAGCACC
ACCCTCAGGGCCAGCGGGAGCCCTCCGGCGGCTGCAAGCCCCTCGAGAATTCACGCGTGATGGCGGAAGG
GCTGGAGCGTGTGCGGATCTCCGCGTCGGAGCTGCGCGGGATCCTGGCTACTCTGGCCCCGCAGGCCGGG
AGCAGAGAAAACATGAAGGAATTAAAGGAGGCCAGGCCGCGCAAAGATAACAGGCGTCCAGATCTGGAAA
TCTATAAGCCTGGCCTTTCTCGGCTAAGGAACAAGCCCAAAATCAAGGAACCCCCTGGGAGTGAGGAATT
CAAAGATGAAATTGTTAATGACCGAGATTGCTCTGCTGTTGAAAATGGTACACAGCCCGTTAAAGATGTC
TGCAAGGAACTGAACAACCAAGAGCAGAATGGTCCTATAGACCCAGAAAATAATCGGGGACAAGAATCCT
TTCCTAGGACTGCTGGACAAGAGGATCGTAGTCTAAAAATTATCAAAAGAACAAAGAAACCCGACCTGCA
GATCTATCAGCCTGGACGACGTTTGCAGACTGTTAGCAAAGAATCCGCCAGTCGGGTGGAGGAGGAAGAA
GTCCTCAACCAGGTAGAACAACTGAGAGTAGAGGAAGATGAGTGTAGGGGAAATGTTGCGAAGGAGGAAG
TTGCGAATAAACCAGACAGGGCCGAGATAGAAAAGAGCCCAGGTGGTGGGAGAGTAGGGGCTGCAAAAGG
AGAAAAAGGAAAGAGGATGGGAAAAGGGGAGGGGGTGAGGGAAACCCACGACGACCCGGCCCGCGGGAGG
CCGGGCTCCGCAAAGCGCTACTCCCGCTCAGACAAACGAAGGAATCGCTACCGCACGCGCAGCACCAGCT
CAGCTGGCAGCAACAACAGCGCTGAGGGAGCTGGCCTGACGGATAATGGATGTCGCCGCCGCCGACAGGA
TAGGACCAAGGAGAGGCCACCACTGAAGAAGCAAGTGTCTGTGTCCTCAACCGATTCCTTAGACGAGGAC
AGAATTGATGAGCCTGATGGATTAGGACCCAGGAGAAGTTCAGAAAGGAAGAGACATTTAGAAAGAAACT
GGTCTGGCCGTGGGGAGGGTGAGCAGAAAACCAGTGCTAAAGAATATCGAGGCACTCTTCGTGTCACTTT
CGATGCAGAAGCCATGAACAAAGAGTCTCCCATGGTGAGGTCAGCCAGGGATGATATGGATAGAGGAAAG
CCTGACAAAGGCTTGAGCAGTGGGGGCAAAGGCTCTGAGAAGCAGGAGTCCAAAAACCCGAAACAAGAAC
TTCGGGGTCGTGGTCGTGGCATTCTGATTTTGCCTGCCCATACCACCCTATCTGTCAATTCAGCAGGTTC
TCCAGAGTCCGCGCCTTTGGGACCTCGGCTTTTGTTTGGATCTGGTAGTAAGGGATCTCGGAGTTGGGGC
CGTGGAGGCACCACACGCCGATTGTGGGACCCAAACAATCCTGATCAGAAACCTGCTCTAAAGACTCAGA
CGCCCCAGCTACATTTCTTGGACACTGATGATGAAGTCAGCCCTACATCTTGGGGTGACTCACGCCAGGC
TCAGGCATCTTACTATAAGTTTCAAAACTCTGACAACCCCTATTATTACCCCCGGACACCAGGCCCTGCC
TCCCAGTATCCCTATACGGGCTATAACCCTCTACAGTACCCAGTGGGCCCTACGAATGGTGTGTACCCAG
GGCCTTACTACCCAGGCTACCCGACTCCGTCAGGACAGTATGTGTGTAGCCCTCTACCTACCAGCACCAT
GAGTCCCGAGGAGGTAGAGCAGCACATGAGGAACCTGCAGCAACAGGAGCTGCACAGGCTTCTCCGGGTG
GCTGACAACCAGGAACTGCAGCTCAGCAACCTGCTCTCCAGGGACCGCATCAGTCCGGAGGGCCTGGAGA
AGATGGCGCAACTCAGAGCTGAACTGCTGCAGCTATATGAGCGCTGTATTCTATTAGATATTGAGTTCTC
TGATAATCAGAATGTGGATCAGATCCTGTGGAAGAATGCTTTCTATCAGGTGATTGAGAAGTTCAGGCAA
CTTGTCAAGGATCCGAATGTTGAGAACCCAGAACAGATTCGGAACAGACTTTTGGAGCTCTTGGATGAGG
GTAGTGACTTCTTTGATAGTTTGCTTCAGAAGCTGCAGGTTACTTACAAGTTCAAACTGGAAGACTACAT
GGATGGTCTTGCCATTCGCAGCAAGCCATTACGCAAGACAGTAAAATATGCCTTGATCAGTGCCCAGCGA
TGCATGATATGCCAAGGAGATATTGCTAGGTACCGGGAGCAGGCAAGCGACACGGCAAACTATGGGAAAG
CACGCAGTTGGTACCTGAAGGCCCAGCACATTGCTCCCAAGAATGGGCGCCCCTATAACCAGTTGGCTTT
GCTGGCAGTGTATACGAGGAGGAAGCTTGACGCTGTCTATTACTATATGCGCAGTTTAGCTGCCAGCAAC
CCTATCCTGACTGCCAAGGAGAGTCTCATGAGCTTGTTTGAAGAGACCAAGCGGAAGACGCGTATGGAGC
TCGAAATCAGACCTTTGTTCCTCGTACCAGACACCAACGGCTTCATTGACCACCTGGCCAGTCTGGCGCG
GCTGCTGGAGAGCAGGAAGTACATCCTGGTGGTGCCCCTCATCGTGATCAATGAGCTGGACGGCCTGGCC
AAGGGGCAGGAGACAGACCACCGGGCTGGGGGCTACGCCCGTGTGGTACAAGAGAAGGCCCGCAAGTCCA
TCGAGTTCCTCGAGCAGCGATTCGAGAGTCGGGACTCTTGCCTGCGAGCCCTGACCAGCCGTGGCAATGA
ACTCGAATCCATCGCCTTCCGCAGTGAGGACATCACTGGCCAGCTGGGTAACAACGATGATCTCATCCTG
TCCTGCTGCCTCCACTACTGCAAAGACAAGGCTAAGGACTTCATGCCCGCCAGCAAAGAGGAGCCAATCC
GGCTACTGCGGGAGGTGGTGCTGTTGACGGATGACCGGAACCTGCGTGTGAAGGCGCTCACAAGGAATGT
TCCTGTACGGGACATCCCAGCCTTCCTCACGTGGGCCCAGGTGGGCTGAGCGGCCGCTTCCCTTTAGTGA
GGGTTAATGCTTCGAGCAGACATGATAAGATACATTGATGAGTTTGGACAAACCACAACTAGAATGCAGT
GAAAAAAATGCTTTATTTGTGAAATTTGTGATGCTATTGCTTTATTTGTAACCATTATAAGCTGCAATAA
ACAAGTTAACAACAACAATTGCATTCATTTTATGTTTCAGGTTCAGGGGGAGATGTGGGAGGTTTTTTAA
AGCAAGTAAAACCTCTACAAATGTGGTAAAATCCGATAAGGATCGATCCGGGCTGGCGTAATAGCGAAGA
GGCCCGCACCGATCGCCCTTCCCAACAGTTGCGCAGCCTGAATGGCGAATGG
[124 nt withheld, positions 4673-4796]
C
[91 nt withheld, positions 4798-4888]
A
[49 nt withheld, positions 4890-4938]
CCTTTGACGTTGGAGTCCACGTTCTTT
[37 nt withheld, positions 4966-5002]
ACCCTATCTCGGTCTATTCTTTTGATTTATAAGGGATTTTGCCGATTTCGGCCTATTGGTTAAAAAATGA
GCTGATTTAACAAAAATTTAACGCGAATTTTAACAAAATATTAACGCTTACAATTTCCTGATGCGGTATT
TTCTCCTTACGCATCTGTGCGGTATTTCACACCGCATACGCGGATCTGCGCAGCACCATGGCCTGAAATA
ACCTCTGAAAGAGGAACTTGGTTAGGTACCTTCTGAGGCGGAAAGAACCAGCTGTGGAATGTGTGTCAGT
TAGGGTGTGGAAAGTCCCCAGGCTCCCCAGCAGGCAGAAGTATGCAAAGCATGCATCTCAATTAGTCAGC
AACCAGGTGTGGAAAGTCCCCAGGCTCCCCAGCAGGCAGAAGTATGCAAAGCATGCATCTCAATTAGTCA
GCAACCATAGTCCCGCCCCTAACTCCGCCCATCCCGCCCCTAACTCCGCCCAGTTCCGCCCATTCTCCGC
CCCATGGCTGACTAATTTTTTTTATTTATGCAGAGGCCGAGGCCGCCTCGGCCTCTGAGCTATTCCAGAA
GTAGTGAGGAGGCTTTTTTGGAGGCCTAGGCTTTTGCAAAAAGCTTGATTCTTCTGACACAACAGTCTCG
AACTTAAGGCTAGAGCCACCATGATTGAACAAGATGGATTGCACGCAGGTTCTCCGGCCGCTTGGGTGGA
GAGGCTATTCGGCTATGACTGGGCACAACAGACAATCGGCTGCTCTGATGCCGCCGTGTTCCGGCTGTCA
GCGCAGGGGCGCCCGGTTCTTTTTGTCAAGACCGACCTGTCCGGTGCCCTGAATGAACTGCAGGACGAGG
CAGCGCGGCTATCGTGGCTGGCCACGACGGGCGTTCCTTGCGCAGCTGTGCTCGACGTTGTCACTGAAGC
GGGAAGGGACTGGCTGCTATTGGGCGAAGTGCCGGGGCAGGATCTCCTGTCATCTCACCTTGCTCCTGCC
GAGAAAGTATCCATCATGGCTGATGCAATGCGGCGGCTGCATACGCTTGATCCGGCTACCTGCCCATTCG
ACCACCAAGCGAAACATCGCATCGAGCGAGCACGTACTCGGATGGAAGCCGGTCTTGTCGATCAGGATGA
TCTGGACGAAGAGCATCAGGGGCTCGCGCCAGCCGAACTGTTCGCCAGGCTCAAGGCGCGCATGCCCGAC
GGCGAGGATCTCGTCGTGACCCATGGCGATGCCTGCTTGCCGAATATCATGGTGGAAAATGGCCGCTTTT
CTGGATTCATCGACTGTGGCCGGCTGGGTGTGGCGGACCGCTATCAGGACATAGCGTTGGCTACCCGTGA
TATTGCTGAAGAGCTTGGCGGCGAATGGGCTGACCGCTTCCTCGTGCTTTACGGTATCGCCGCTCCCGAT
TCGCAGCGCATCGCCTTCTATCGCCTTCTTGACGAGTTCTTCTGAGCGGGACTCTGGGGTTCGAAATGAC
CGACCAAGCGACGCCCAACCTGCCATCACGATGGCCGCAATAAAATATCTTTATTTTCATTACATCTGTG
TGTTGGTTTTTTGTGTGAATCGATAGCGATAAGGATCCGCGTATGGTGCACTCTCAGTACAATCTGCTCT
GATGCCGCATAGTTAAGCCAGCCCCGACACCCGCCAACACCCGCTGACGCGCCCTGACGGGCTTGTCTGC
TCCCGGCATCCGCTTACAGACAAGCTGTGACCGTCTCCGGGAGCTGCATGTGTCAGAGGTTTTCACCGTC
ATCACCGAAACGCGCGAGACGAAAGGGCCTCGTGATACGCCTATTTTTATAGGTTAATGTCATGATAATA
ATGGTTTCTTAGACGTCAGGTGGCACTTTTCGGGGAAATGTGCGCGGAACCCCTATTTGTTTATTTTTCT
AAATACATTCAAATATGTATCCGCTCATGAGACAATAACCCTGATAAATGCTTCAATAATATTGAAAAAG
GAAGAGTATGAGTATTCAACATTTCCGTGTCGCCCTTATTCCCTTTTTTGCGGCATTTTGCCTTCCTGTT
TTTGCTCACCCAGAAACGCTGGTGAAAGTAAAAGATGCTGAAGATCAGTTGGGTGCACGAGTGGGTTACA
TCGAACTGGATCTCAACAGCGGTAAGATCCTTGAGAGTTTTCGCCCCGAAGAACGTTTTCCAATGATGAG
CACTTTTAAAGTTCTGCTATGTGGCGCGGTATTATCCCGTATTGACGCCGGGCAAGAGCAACTCGGTCGC
CGCATACACTATTCTCAGAATGACTTGGTTGAGTACTCACCAGTCACAGAAAAGCATCTTACGGATGGCA
TGACAGTAAGAGAATTATGCAGTGCTGCCATAACCATGAGTGATAACACTGCGGCCAACTTACTTCTGAC
AACGATCGGAGGACCGAAGGAGCTAACCGCTTTTTTGCACAACATGGGGGATCATGTAACTCGCCTTGAT
CGTTGGGAACCGGAGCTGAATGAAGCCATACCAAACGACGAGCGTGACACCACGATGCCTGTAGCAATGG
CAACAACGTTGCGCAAACTATTAACTGGCGAACTACTTACTCTAGCTTCCCGGCAACAATTAATAGACTG
GATGGAGGCGGATAAAGTTGCAGGACCACTTCTGCGCTCGGCCCTTCCGGCTGGCTGGTTTATTGCTGAT
AAATCTGGAGCCGGTGAGCGTGGGTCTCGCGGTATCATTGCAGCACTGGGGCCAGATGGTAAGCCCTCCC
GTATCGTAGTTATCTACACGACGGGGAGTCAGGCAACTATGGATGAACGAAATAGACAGATCGCTGAGAT
AGGTGCCTCACTGATTAAGCATTGGTAACTGTCAGACCAAGTTTACTCATATATACTTTAGATTGATTTA
AAACTTCATTTTTAATTTAAAAGGATCTAGGTGAAGATCCTTTTTGATAATCTCATGACCAAAATCCCTT
AACGTGAGTTTTCGTTCCACTGAGCGTCAGACCCCGTAGAAAAGATCAAAGGATCTTCTTGAGATCCTTT
TTTTCTGCGCGTAATCTGCTGCTTGCAAACAAAAAAACCACCGCTACCAGCGGTGGTTTGTTTGCCGGAT
CAAGAGCTACCAACTCTTTTTCCGAAGGTAACTGGCTTCAGCAGAGCGCAGATACCAAATACTGTTCTTC
TAGTGTAGCCGTAGTTAGGCCACCACTTCAAGAACTCTGTAGCACCGCCTACATACCTCGCTCTGCTAAT
CCTGTTACCAGTGGCTGCTGCCAGTGGCGATAAGTCGTGTCTTACCGGGTTGGACTCAAGACGATAGTTA
CCGGATAAGGCGCAGCGGTCGGGCTGAACGGGGGGTTCGTGCACACAGCCCAGCTTGGAGCGAACGACCT
ACACCGAACTGAGATACCTACAGCGTGAGCTATGAGAAAGCGCCACGCTTCCCGAAGGGAGAAAGGCGGA
CAGGTATCCGGTAAGCGGCAGGGTCGGAACAGGAGAGCGCACGAGGGAGCTTCCAGGGGGAAACGCCTGG
TATCTTTATAGTCCTGTCGGGTTTCGCCACCTCTGACTTGAGCGTCGATTTTTGTGATGCTCGTCAGGGG
GGCGGAGCCTATGGAAAAACGCCAGCAACGCGGCCTTTTTACGGTTCCTGGCCTTTTGCTGGCCTTTTGC
TCACATGGCTCGACAGATCT
Features (pLannotate 1.2.2; 21 found; start..end, strand, type, name):
    140..517     +  enhancer       CMV enhancer: human cytomegalovirus immediate early enhancer
    518..729     +  promoter       CMV promoter: human cytomegalovirus (CMV) immediate early promoter
    890..1022    +  intron         chimeric intron: chimera between introns from human β-globin and immunoglobulin heavy chain genes
   1067..1085    +  promoter       T7 promoter: promoter for bacteriophage T7 RNA polymerase
   1107..1148    +  CDS            V5 tag: epitope tag from simian virus 5
   1170..1283    +  CDS            SBP: streptavidin-binding peptide selected from a peptide library; binds streptavidin with nanomolar affinity (Keefe et al., 2001)
   1320..4316    +  CDS            SMG6 (fragment): EST1A_HUMAN - Also known as C17orf31, EST1A, KIAA0732. Experimental evidence at protein level: Swiss-Prot protein existence level 1. Plays a role in nonsense-mediated mRNA decay (PubMed:18974281, PubMed:19060897, PubMed:20930030, PubMed:17053788). Is thought to provide a link to the mRNA degradation machinery as it has endonuclease activity required to initiate NMD, and to serve as an adapter for UPF1 to protein phosphatase 2A (PP2A), thereby triggering UPF1 dephosphorylation (PubMed:18974281, PubMed:19060897, PubMed:20930030, PubMed:17053788). Degrades single-stranded RNA (ssRNA), but not ssD
   4331..4348    -  promoter       T3 promoter (fragment): promoter for bacteriophage T3 RNA polymerase
   4366..4487    -  polyA_signal   SV40 poly(A) signal: SV40 polyadenylation signal
   4510..4578    -  CDS            large T antigen (fragment): large T antigen from SV40 (simian virus 40)
   4602..4669    +  CDS            lacZα (fragment): LacZα fragment of β-galactosidase; lacZ fragment
   4673..5101    +  rep_origin     f1 ori (sequence partly withheld): f1 bacteriophage origin of replication; arrow indicates direction of (+) strand synthesis
   5129..5180    -  misc_feature   bom (fragment): basis of mobility region from pBR322
   5245..5602    +  promoter       SV40 promoter: SV40 enhancer and early promoter
   5653..6444    +  CDS            neo: KKA2_KLEPN - Also known as kan, nptII. Experimental evidence at protein level: Swiss-Prot protein existence level 1. Resistance to kanamycin, neomycin, paromomycin, ribostamycin, butirosin and gentamicin B. From Klebsiella pneumoniae.
   6511..6559    +  polyA_signal   poly(A) signal: synthetic polyadenylation signal
   6579..6633    -  misc_feature   bom (fragment): basis of mobility region from pBR322
   6735..6770    -  CDS            rop (fragment): Rop protein, which maintains plasmids at low copy number; rop
   6865..6969    +  promoter       AmpR promoter: bla
   6970..7830    +  CDS            AmpR: β-lactamase; bla; confers resistance to ampicillin, carbenicillin, and related antibiotics
   8001..8589    +  rep_origin     ori: high-copy-number ColE1/pMB1/pBR322/pUC origin of replication
