[The description below was written by a language model from this plasmid's Addgene catalogue record and pLannotate feature annotations shown in this document.]
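Description:
pCIneo-V5-SBP-HsSmg6-del817-1238-siRNAres_I is a mammalian expression plasmid of about 8.7 kb built on the pCI-neo backbone. It is propagated in E. coli as a high-copy plasmid through a ColE1/pUC-type origin with ampicillin selection (β-lactamase under its own promoter), and it also carries an f1 origin for single-stranded DNA production. For selection in mammalian cells, an SV40 enhancer/early promoter drives a neomycin phosphotransferase gene followed by a synthetic polyadenylation signal, which allows G418 selection of stable transfectants. The short lacZα, rop, bom and large T antigen fragments in the annotation appear to be backbone remnants rather than functional parts.

The expression cassette uses the human CMV immediate-early enhancer and promoter followed by a chimeric β-globin/immunoglobulin intron, which generally improves transcript processing and expression, and ends with an SV40 poly(A) signal. A T7 promoter upstream of the insert and a partial T3 promoter downstream flank the insert. The open reading frame begins with a V5 epitope tag and a streptavidin-binding peptide (SBP), followed by human SMG6, the endonuclease involved in nonsense-mediated mRNA decay (NMD). Going by the construct name, the insert is an internal deletion spanning positions 817–1238, and the coding sequence has been made siRNA-resistant. The record also lists two silent changes and two amino acid substitutions (R291P, N341T) relative to the NCBI reference.

The tags permit immunodetection and streptavidin pulldown of the protein. The siRNA-resistant design suits complementation assays in cells depleted of endogenous SMG6, consistent with the associated study of SMG6 interaction with the exon junction complex in NMD. The cloning method is not recorded, and the depositor sequence may be theoretical.
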