Addgene plasmid #146555: pCIneo-V5-SBP-HsSmg6-del817-1238-siRNAres_I
Purpose: Mammalian Expression of HsSmg6-del817-1238-siRNAres
Depositing lab: Elisa Izaurralde. Depositing organization: Max Planck Institute for Developmental Biology. Publication: SMG6 interacts with the exon junction complex via two conserved EJC-binding motifs (EBMs) required for nonsense-mediated mRNA decay. Kashima I, Jonas S, Jayachandran U, Buchwald G, Conti E, Lupas AN, Izaurralde E. Genes Dev. 2010 Nov 1. 24(21):2440-50. 10.1101/gad.604610 PubMed 20930030.
Backbone
  Vector backbone: pCI-neo
  Vector type: Mammalian Expression
Growth in bacteria
  Bacterial resistance: Ampicillin, 100 μg/mL
  Growth temperature: 37°C
  Growth strain: DH5alpha
  Copy number: High Copy
Gene/Insert
  Gene/Insert name: HsSmg6-del817-1238-siRNAres
  Species: H. sapiens (human)
  Mutation: two silent mutations T594C, A699G and two non silent mutation G872C (R291P), A1022C (N341T) compared to the sequence given by NCBI: NM_017575.4
  Entrez Gene: SMG6 (a.k.a. C17orf31, EST1A, SMG-6, hSMG5/7a)
  Cloning method: Unknown
Terms and licenses: Academic/Nonprofit Terms; Industry Terms: Not Available to Industry
Depositor comments: Plasmids from this collection were made available to the research community and donated after the lab closed. Please note that the sequence provided by the depositing laboratory may be theoretical/predicted or based on Sanger sequencing results. There may be discrepancies between sequencing results obtained by Addgene and the depositor sequence. If an Addgene verified sequence is not available, please contact before placing your order to request that our lab fully sequence the plasmid.
How to cite: pCIneo-V5-SBP-HsSmg6-del817-1238-siRNAres_I was a gift from Elisa Izaurralde (Addgene plasmid # 146555 ; http://n2t.net/addgene:146555 ; RRID:Addgene_146555)
